Addgene plasmid #42914: PCx35CT-S276A, S298ter
Depositing lab: John O'Brien. Depositing organization: University of Texas Health Science Center at Houston. Publication: Protein kinase A mediates regulation of gap junctions containing connexin35 through a complex pathway. Ouyang X, Winbow VM, Patel LS, Burr GS, Mitchell CK, O'Brien J. Brain Res Mol Brain Res. 2005 Apr 27;135(1-2):1-11. 10.1016/j.molbrainres.2004.10.045 PubMed 15857663.
Backbone
  Vector backbone: pET42c
  Backbone manufacturer: Novagen
  Backbone size w/o insert (bp): 5930
  Total vector size (bp): 6067
  Vector type: Bacterial Expression
Growth in bacteria
  Bacterial resistance: Kanamycin, 50 μg/mL
  Growth temperature: 37°C
  Growth strain: DH5alpha
  Growth instructions: Requires a DE3 strain for expression of protein.
  Copy number: High Copy
Gene/Insert
  Gene/Insert name: Connexin 35 C-terminal domain (alt names: Cx35; Cx36; gjd2)
  Species: Perch (Morone americana)
  Insert size (bp): 182
  Mutation: Ser276 to Ala and Ser298 stop codon
  GenBank ID: AF059183
  Promoter: T7
  Tag / fusion protein: GST (N terminal on backbone); 6x His (N terminal on backbone); S-tag (N terminal on backbone)
  Cloning method: Restriction Enzyme; 5′ cloning site EcoRI (not destroyed); 3′ cloning site HindIII (not destroyed)
  Sequencing primers: 5′ S-tag; 3′ T7 terminator
Terms and licenses: Academic/Nonprofit Terms; Industry Terms: Not Available to Industry
Depositor comments: Non-phosphorylatable point mutation at major PKA phosphorylation site on C-terminus plus stop codon at CamKII phosphorylation site near tip of the CT. Truncates last 7 amino acids.
How to cite: PCx35CT-S276A, S298ter was a gift from John O'Brien (Addgene plasmid # 42914 ; http://n2t.net/addgene:42914 ; RRID:Addgene_42914)
