[The description below was written by a language model from this plasmid's Addgene catalogue record and pLannotate feature annotations shown in this document.]
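Description:
PCx35CT-S276A, S298ter is a bacterial expression plasmid built on the Novagen pET42c backbone, about 6.1 kb in total, that produces a mutant form of the connexin 35 C-terminal domain as a tagged fusion protein in E. coli. It carries a kanamycin resistance gene (aminoglycoside phosphotransferase) for selection and replicates from a ColE1/pBR322-type origin. The bom and rop elements of that lineage are also annotated, although the catalogue lists the plasmid as high copy. An f1 origin is present as well. Expression is driven by a T7 promoter fused to a lac operator, followed by the T7 gene 10 ribosome binding site and closed by a T7 terminator. The plasmid-borne lacI gene supplies repressor, so transcription is IPTG-inducible and requires a DE3 host that provides T7 RNA polymerase.

The insert is a 182 bp fragment of white perch (Morone americana) connexin 35, the fish orthologue of Cx36/gjd2, which is why the automated annotation matches it to human GJD2. It was cloned between EcoRI and HindIII sites, downstream of and in frame with the backbone's N-terminal Schistosoma japonicum GST, 6xHis and S-tag. Two changes are present. Ser276 is replaced by alanine, which removes the major protein kinase A phosphorylation site in the C-terminus. Ser298 is replaced by a stop codon at a CaMKII phosphorylation site, which truncates the final seven residues. Because of this stop, the additional His-tag sequence annotated downstream of the insert should not be translated. The fusion protein can be purified by GST or His affinity. According to the depositor's comments and the associated study of PKA regulation of connexin 35 gap junctions, it serves as a non-phosphorylatable substrate for mapping kinase sites on the C-terminal domain.
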