Features (pLannotate 1.2.2; 22 found; start..end, strand, type, name):
     12..467     +  rep_origin     f1 ori (sequence partly withheld): f1 bacteriophage origin of replication; arrow indicates direction of (+) strand synthesis
    494..551     +  promoter       AmpR promoter (fragment): bla
    560..1375    -  CDS            KanR: aminoglycoside phosphotransferase; aph(3')-Ia; confers resistance to kanamycin in bacteria or G418 (Geneticin®) in eukaryotes
   1497..2085    +  rep_origin     ori: high-copy-number ColE1/pMB1/pBR322/pUC origin of replication
   2271..2413    -  misc_feature   bom: basis of mobility region from pBR322
   2515..2706    -  CDS            rop: Rop protein, which maintains plasmids at low copy number; rop
   2723..3103    +  CDS            YPB1_ECOLX: Protein predicted: Swiss-Prot protein existence level 4. From Escherichia coli.
   3165..3229    -  CDS            TcR (fragment): tetracycline efflux protein; tet; confers resistance to tetracycline
   3244..3265    -  protein_bind   CAP binding site: CAP binding activates transcription in the presence of cAMP. E. coli catabolite activator protein
   3278..4360    -  CDS            lacI: lac repressor; lacI; The lac repressor binds to the lac operator to inhibit transcription in E. coli. This inhibition can be relieved by adding lactose or isopropyl-β-D-thiogalactopyranoside (IPTG).
   4361..4438    -  promoter       lacI promoter: lacI
   4446..4725    -  CDS            TcR (fragment): tetracycline efflux protein; tet; confers resistance to tetracycline
   4751..4769    +  promoter       T7 promoter: promoter for bacteriophage T7 RNA polymerase
   4770..4794    +  protein_bind   lac operator: The lac repressor binds to the lac operator to inhibit transcription in E. coli. This inhibition can be relieved by adding lactose or isopropyl-β-D-thiogalactopyranoside (IPTG). lac repressor encoded by lacI
   4809..4831    +  RBS            RBS: efficient ribosome binding site from bacteriophage T7 gene 10 (Olins and Rangwala, 1989)
   4839..5492    +  CDS            GST26_SCHJA: Experimental evidence at protein level: Swiss-Prot protein existence level 1. GST isoenzymes appear to play a central role in the parasite detoxification system. Other functions are also suspected including a role in increasing the solubility of haematin in the parasite gut. From Schistosoma japonicum (Blood fluke).
   5520..5537    +  CDS            7xHis (fragment): 6xHis affinity tag
   5580..5624    +  CDS            S-Tag: affinity and epitope tag derived from pancreatic ribonuclease A
   5676..5855    +  CDS            GJD2 (fragment): CXD2_HUMAN - Also known as GJA9. Experimental evidence at protein level: Swiss-Prot protein existence level 1. One gap junction consists of a cluster of closely packed pairs of transmembrane channels, the connexons, through which materials of low MW diffuse from one cell to a neighboring cell. From Homo sapiens (Human).
   5895..5918    +  CDS            9xHis (fragment): 9xHis affinity tag
   5944..5987    +  CDS            SET1 (fragment): solubility-enhancement tag derived from T7 phage gene 10B
   5995..6042    +  terminator     T7 terminator: transcription terminator for bacteriophage T7 RNA polymerase
>Addgene plasmid #42914 | PCx35CT-S276A, S298ter | depositor full sequence | sequence record 58070 | PCx35CT-S276A, S298ter sequence 6067 bps
TGGCGAATGGG
[124 nt withheld, positions 12-135]
C
[91 nt withheld, positions 137-227]
A
[49 nt withheld, positions 229-277]
CCTTTGACGTTGGAGTCCACGTTCTTT
[37 nt withheld, positions 305-341]
ACCCTATCTCGGTCTATTCTTTTGATTTATAAGGGATTTTGCCGATTTCGGCCTATTGGTTAAAAAATGA
GCTGATTTAACAAAAATTTAACGCGAATTTTAACAAAATATTAACGTTTACAATTTCAGGTGGCACTTTT
CGGGGAAATGTGCGCGGAACCCCTATTTGTTTATTTTTCTAAATACATTCAAATATGTATCCGCTCATGA
ATTAATTCTTAGAAAAACTCATCGAGCATCAAATGAAACTGCAATTTATTCATATCAGGATTATCAATAC
CATATTTTTGAAAAAGCCGTTTCTGTAATGAAGGAGAAAACTCACCGAGGCAGTTCCATAGGATGGCAAG
ATCCTGGTATCGGTCTGCGATTCCGACTCGTCCAACATCAATACAACCTATTAATTTCCCCTCGTCAAAA
ATAAGGTTATCAAGTGAGAAATCACCATGAGTGACGACTGAATCCGGTGAGAATGGCAAAAGTTTATGCA
TTTCTTTCCAGACTTGTTCAACAGGCCAGCCATTACGCTCGTCATCAAAATCACTCGCATCAACCAAACC
GTTATTCATTCGTGATTGCGCCTGAGCGAGACGAAATACGCGATCGCTGTTAAAAGGACAATTACAAACA
GGAATCGAATGCAACCGGCGCAGGAACACTGCCAGCGCATCAACAATATTTTCACCTGAATCAGGATATT
CTTCTAATACCTGGAATGCTGTTTTCCCGGGGATCGCAGTGGTGAGTAACCATGCATCATCAGGAGTACG
GATAAAATGCTTGATGGTCGGAAGAGGCATAAATTCCGTCAGCCAGTTTAGTCTGACCATCTCATCTGTA
ACATCATTGGCAACGCTACCTTTGCCATGTTTCAGAAACAACTCTGGCGCATCGGGCTTCCCATACAATC
GATAGATTGTCGCACCTGATTGCCCGACATTATCGCGAGCCCATTTATACCCATATAAATCAGCATCCAT
GTTGGAATTTAATCGCGGCCTAGAGCAAGACGTTTCCCGTTGAATATGGCTCATAACACCCCTTGTATTA
CTGTTTATGTAAGCAGACAGTTTTATTGTTCATGACCAAAATCCCTTAACGTGAGTTTTCGTTCCACTGA
GCGTCAGACCCCGTAGAAAAGATCAAAGGATCTTCTTGAGATCCTTTTTTTCTGCGCGTAATCTGCTGCT
TGCAAACAAAAAAACCACCGCTACCAGCGGTGGTTTGTTTGCCGGATCAAGAGCTACCAACTCTTTTTCC
GAAGGTAACTGGCTTCAGCAGAGCGCAGATACCAAATACTGTCCTTCTAGTGTAGCCGTAGTTAGGCCAC
CACTTCAAGAACTCTGTAGCACCGCCTACATACCTCGCTCTGCTAATCCTGTTACCAGTGGCTGCTGCCA
GTGGCGATAAGTCGTGTCTTACCGGGTTGGACTCAAGACGATAGTTACCGGATAAGGCGCAGCGGTCGGG
CTGAACGGGGGGTTCGTGCACACAGCCCAGCTTGGAGCGAACGACCTACACCGAACTGAGATACCTACAG
CGTGAGCTATGAGAAAGCGCCACGCTTCCCGAAGGGAGAAAGGCGGACAGGTATCCGGTAAGCGGCAGGG
TCGGAACAGGAGAGCGCACGAGGGAGCTTCCAGGGGGAAACGCCTGGTATCTTTATAGTCCTGTCGGGTT
TCGCCACCTCTGACTTGAGCGTCGATTTTTGTGATGCTCGTCAGGGGGGCGGAGCCTATGGAAAAACGCC
AGCAACGCGGCCTTTTTACGGTTCCTGGCCTTTTGCTGGCCTTTTGCTCACATGTTCTTTCCTGCGTTAT
CCCCTGATTCTGTGGATAACCGTATTACCGCCTTTGAGTGAGCTGATACCGCTCGCCGCAGCCGAACGAC
CGAGCGCAGCGAGTCAGTGAGCGAGGAAGCGGAAGAGCGCCTGATGCGGTATTTTCTCCTTACGCATCTG
TGCGGTATTTCACACCGCATATATGGTGCACTCTCAGTACAATCTGCTCTGATGCCGCATAGTTAAGCCA
GTATACACTCCGCTATCGCTACGTGACTGGGTCATGGCTGCGCCCCGACACCCGCCAACACCCGCTGACG
CGCCCTGACGGGCTTGTCTGCTCCCGGCATCCGCTTACAGACAAGCTGTGACCGTCTCCGGGAGCTGCAT
GTGTCAGAGGTTTTCACCGTCATCACCGAAACGCGCGAGGCAGCTGCGGTAAAGCTCATCAGCGTGGTCG
TGAAGCGATTCACAGATGTCTGCCTGTTCATCCGCGTCCAGCTCGTTGAGTTTCTCCAGAAGCGTTAATG
TCTGGCTTCTGATAAAGCGGGCCATGTTAAGGGCGGTTTTTTCCTGTTTGGTCACTGATGCCTCCGTGTA
AGGGGGATTTCTGTTCATGGGGGTAATGATACCGATGAAACGAGAGAGGATGCTCACGATACGGGTTACT
GATGATGAACATGCCCGGTTACTGGAACGTTGTGAGGGTAAACAACTGGCGGTATGGATGCGGCGGGACC
AGAGAAAAATCACTCAGGGTCAATGCCAGCGCTTCGTTAATACAGATGTAGGTGTTCCACAGGGTAGCCA
GCAGCATCCTGCGATGCAGATCCGGAACATAATGGTGCAGGGCGCTGACTTCCGCGTTTCCAGACTTTAC
GAAACACGGAAACCGAAGACCATTCATGTTGTTGCTCAGGTCGCAGACGTTTTGCAGCAGCAGTCGCTTC
ACGTTCGCTCGCGTATCGGTGATTCATTCTGCTAACCAGTAAGGCAACCCCGCCAGCCTAGCCGGGTCCT
CAACGACAGGAGCACGATCATGCTAGTCATGCCCCGCGCCCACCGGAAGGAGCTGACTGGGTTGAAGGCT
CTCAAGGGCATCGGTCGAGATCCCGGTGCCTAATGAGTGAGCTAACTTACATTAATTGCGTTGCGCTCAC
TGCCCGCTTTCCAGTCGGGAAACCTGTCGTGCCAGCTGCATTAATGAATCGGCCAACGCGCGGGGAGAGG
CGGTTTGCGTATTGGGCGCCAGGGTGGTTTTTCTTTTCACCAGTGAGACGGGCAACAGCTGATTGCCCTT
CACCGCCTGGCCCTGAGAGAGTTGCAGCAAGCGGTCCACGCTGGTTTGCCCCAGCAGGCGAAAATCCTGT
TTGATGGTGGTTAACGGCGGGATATAACATGAGCTGTCTTCGGTATCGTCGTATCCCACTACCGAGATGT
CCGCACCAACGCGCAGCCCGGACTCGGTAATGGCGCGCATTGCGCCCAGCGCCATCTGATCGTTGGCAAC
CAGCATCGCAGTGGGAACGATGCCCTCATTCAGCATTTGCATGGTTTGTTGAAAACCGGACATGGCACTC
CAGTCGCCTTCCCGTTCCGCTATCGGCTGAATTTGATTGCGAGTGAGATATTTATGCCAGCCAGCCAGAC
GCAGACGCGCCGAGACAGAACTTAATGGGCCCGCTAACAGCGCGATTTGCTGGTGACCCAATGCGACCAG
ATGCTCCACGCCCAGTCGCGTACCGTCTTCATGGGAGAAAATAATACTGTTGATGGGTGTCTGGTCAGAG
ACATCAAGAAATAACGCCGGAACATTAGTGCAGGCAGCTTCCACAGCAATGGCATCCTGGTCATCCAGCG
GATAGTTAATGATCAGCCCACTGACGCGTTGCGCGAGAAGATTGTGCACCGCCGCTTTACAGGCTTCGAC
GCCGCTTCGTTCTACCATCGACACCACCACGCTGGCACCCAGTTGATCGGCGCGAGATTTAATCGCCGCG
ACAATTTGCGACGGCGCGTGCAGGGCCAGACTGGAGGTGGCAACGCCAATCAGCAACGACTGTTTGCCCG
CCAGTTGTTGTGCCACGCGGTTGGGAATGTAATTCAGCTCCGCCATCGCCGCTTCCACTTTTTCCCGCGT
TTTCGCAGAAACGTGGCTGGCCTGGTTCACCACGCGGGAAACGGTCTGATAAGAGACACCGGCATACTCT
GCGACATCGTATAACGTTACTGGTTTCACATTCACCACCCTGAATTGACTCTCTTCCGGGCGCTATCATG
CCATACCGCGAAAGGTTTTGCGCCATTCGATGGTGTCCGGGATCTCGACGCTCTCCCTTATGCGACTCCT
GCATTAGGAAGCAGCCCAGTAGTAGGTTGAGGCCGTTGAGCACCGCCGCCGCAAGGAATGGTGCATGCAA
GGAGATGGCGCCCAACAGTCCCCCGGCCACGGGGCCTGCCACCATACCCACGCCGAAACAAGCGCTCATG
AGCCCGAAGTGGCGAGCCCGATCTTCCCCATCGGTGATGTCGGCGATATAGGCGCCAGCAACCGCACCTG
TGGCGCCGGTGATGCCGGCCACGATGCGTCCGGCGTAGAGGATCGAGATCGATCTCGATCCCGCGAAATT
AATACGACTCACTATAGGGGAATTGTGAGCGGATAACAATTCCCCTCTAGAAATAATTTTGTTTAACTTT
AAGAAGGAGATATACATATGTCCCCTATACTAGGTTATTGGAAAATTAAGGGCCTTGTGCAACCCACTCG
ACTTCTTTTGGAATATCTTGAAGAAAAATATGAAGAGCATTTGTATGAGCGCGATGAAGGTGATAAATGG
CGAAACAAAAAGTTTGAATTGGGTTTGGAGTTTCCCAATCTTCCTTATTATATTGATGGTGATGTTAAAT
TAACACAGTCTATGGCCATCATACGTTATATAGCTGACAAGCACAACATGTTGGGTGGTTGTCCAAAAGA
GCGTGCAGAGATTTCAATGCTTGAAGGAGCGGTTTTGGATATTAGATACGGTGTTTCGAGAATTGCATAT
AGTAAAGACTTTGAAACTCTCAAAGTTGATTTTCTTAGCAAGCTACCTGAAATGCTGAAAATGTTCGAAG
ATCGTTTATGTCATAAAACATATTTAAATGGTGATCATGTAACCCATCCTGACTTCATGTTGTATGACGC
TCTTGATGTTGTTTTATACATGGACCCAATGTGCCTGGATGCGTTCCCAAAATTAGTTTGTTTTAAAAAA
CGTATTGAAGCTATCCCACAAATTGATAAGTACTTGAAATCCAGCAAGTATATAGCATGGCCTTTGCAGG
GCTGGCAAGCCACGTTTGGTGGTGGCGACCATCCTCCAAAATCGGATGGTTCAACTAGTGGTTCTGGTCA
TCACCATCACCATCACTCCGCGGGTCTGGTGCCACGCGGTAGTACTGCAATTGGTATGAAAGAAACCGCT
GCTGCTAAATTCGAACGCCAGCACATGGACAGCCCAGATCTGGGTACCGGTGGTGGCTCCGGTATTGAGG
GACGCGGGTCCATGGCGATATCGGGGATCCGAATTCTAGAAGAACTCAATCACCTGGGCTGGAGGAAAAT
CAAAACGGCCGTGAGAGGAGTGCAGGCTCGGCGGAAGGCCATTTATGAGATCAGAAATAAGGACTTGCCG
AGGATGAGTGTGCCTAATTTCGGCCGTACTCAGTAGAGTGACTCTGCTTATGTGTAACAAACACACACAT
ACAAGCTTGCGGCCGCACTCGAGCACCACCACCACCACCACCACCACTAATTGATTAATACCTAGGCTGC
TAAACAAAGCCCGAAAGGAAGCTGAGTTGGCTGCTGCCACCGCTGAGCAATAACTAGCATAACCCCTTGG
GGCCTCTAAACGGGTCTTGAGGGGTTTTTTGCTGAAAGGAGGAACTATATCCGGAT
