>Addgene plasmid #42914 | PCx35CT-S276A, S298ter | addgene partial sequence | sequence record 60435 | T7term 5'-GCTAGTTATTGCTCAGCGG-3'
CAGCCTAGGTATTAATCAATTAGTGGTGGTGGTGGTGGTGGTGGTGCTCGAGTGCGGCCGCAAGCTTGTA
TGTGTGTGTTTGTTACACATAAGCAGAGTCACTCTACTGAGTACGGCCGAAATTAGGCACACTCATCCTC
GGCAAGTCCTTATTTCTGATCTCATAAATGGCCTTCCGCCGAGCCTGCACTCCTCTCACGGCCGTTTTGA
TTTTCCTCCAGCCCAGGTGATTGAGTTCTTCTAGAATTCGGATCCCCGATATCGCCATGGACCCGCGTCC
CTCAATACCGGAGCCACCACCGGTACCCAGATCTGGGCTGTCCATGTGCTGGCGTTCGAATTTAGCAGCA
GCGGTTTCTTTCATACCAATTGCAGTACTACCGCGTGGCACCAGACCCGCGGAGTGATGGTGATGGTGAT
GACCAGAACCACTAGTTGAACCATCCGATTTTGGAGGATGGTCGCCACCACCAAACGTGGCTTGCCAGCC
CTGCAAAGGCCATGCTATATACTTGCTGGATTTCAAGTACTTATCAATTTGTGGGATAGCTTCAATACGT
TTTTTAAAACAAACTAATTTTGGGAACGCATCCAGGCACATTGGGTCCATGTATAAAACAACATCAAGAG
CGTCATACAACATGAAGTCAGGATGGGTTACATGATCACCATTTAAATATGTTTTATGACATAAACGATC
TTCGAACATTTTCAGCATTTCAGGTAGCTTGCTAAGAAAATCAACTTTGAGAGTTTCAAAGTCTTTACTA
TATGCAATTCTCGAAACACCGTATCTAATATCCAAAACCGCTCCTTCAAGCATTGAAATCTCTGCACGCT
CTTTTGGACAACCACCCAAC
